Addgene plasmid #184048: pcDNA3-Cyto-ExRai-AktAR2
Purpose: Cytosol-targeted ExRai-AktAR2.
Depositing lab: Jin Zhang. Depositing organization: University of California, San Diego (UCSD). Publication: A Highly Sensitive Fluorescent Akt Biosensor Reveals Lysosome-Selective Regulation of Lipid Second Messengers and Kinase Activity. Chen M, Sun T, Zhong Y, Zhou X, Zhang J. ACS Cent Sci. 2021 Dec 22;7(12):2009-2020. doi: 10.1021/acscentsci.1c00919. Epub 2021 Dec 3. PubMed 34963894.
Backbone
  Vector backbone: pcDNA3
  Backbone size w/o insert (bp): 5472
  Total vector size (bp): 6747
  Vector type: Mammalian Expression
  Selectable markers: Neomycin (select with G418)
Growth in bacteria
  Bacterial resistance: Ampicillin, 100 μg/mL
  Growth temperature: 37°C
  Growth strain: DH5alpha
  Copy number: High Copy
Gene/Insert
  Gene/Insert name: Cyto-ExRai-AktAR2 (alt name: AKTsubstrate-cpEGFP-FHA1-NES)
  Insert size (bp): 1275
  Promoter: CMV
  Tag / fusion protein: 6xHIS - T7 tag (gene 10 leader) - Xpress (TM) tag (N terminal on backbone); Nuclear export signal (NES) (C terminal on insert)
  Cloning method: Restriction Enzyme; 5′ cloning site BamHI (not destroyed); 3′ cloning site XbaI (not destroyed)
  Sequencing primers: 5′ CMV forward; 3′ BGH reverse
Terms and licenses: Academic/Nonprofit Terms; Industry Terms: Not Available to Industry
How to cite: pcDNA3-Cyto-ExRai-AktAR2 was a gift from Jin Zhang (Addgene plasmid # 184048 ; http://n2t.net/addgene:184048 ; RRID:Addgene_184048)
