[The description below was written by a language model from this plasmid's Addgene catalogue record and pLannotate feature annotations shown in this document.]
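Description:
pcDNA3-Cyto-ExRai-AktAR2 is a mammalian expression plasmid of about 6.7 kb, built on the pcDNA3 backbone, that encodes a cytosol-targeted version of the fluorescent Akt kinase activity reporter ExRai-AktAR2. It is maintained in E. coli through a high-copy ColE1/pUC-type origin with ampicillin resistance (AmpR under its own bla promoter). An SV40 early promoter driving the neomycin phosphotransferase gene, followed by an SV40 poly(A) signal, allows G418 selection of transfected mammalian cells. An f1 origin is also present, along with short backbone remnants picked up by the automated annotation (lac promoter/operator, lacI and ble fragments, bom). These have no stated role in the construct.

The 1,275 bp insert, cloned between BamHI and XbaI, is expressed from the CMV enhancer/promoter and terminated by the bGH polyadenylation signal. T7 and SP6 promoters flank the cassette. The catalogue describes the sensor as an Akt substrate peptide, circularly permuted EGFP and an FHA1 domain, followed by a C-terminal nuclear export signal. The feature table is consistent with this, showing a GFP-derived coding region, a fragment of yeast RAD53 (the source of the FHA1 phosphothreonine-binding domain) and an HIV Rev-type NES. The short substrate segment upstream of the fluorescent protein is not annotated separately. The backbone adds an N-terminal 6xHis, T7 gene 10 leader and Xpress epitope.

In sensors of this design, phosphorylation of the substrate by Akt promotes its binding to FHA1, and the resulting conformational change alters cpEGFP fluorescence. The NES keeps the reporter out of the nucleus, so the signal reflects cytosolic Akt activity, making the construct suited to live-cell imaging of compartment-specific Akt signalling.
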