Features (pLannotate 1.2.2; 26 found; start..end, strand, type, name):
     28..80      -  misc_feature   bom (fragment): basis of mobility region from pBR322
    235..614     +  enhancer       CMV enhancer: human cytomegalovirus immediate early enhancer
    615..818     +  promoter       CMV promoter: human cytomegalovirus (CMV) immediate early promoter
    814..847     +  LTR            5' LTR (truncated) (fragment): truncated 5' long terminal repeat (LTR) from HIV-1
    863..881     +  promoter       T7 promoter: promoter for bacteriophage T7 RNA polymerase
    922..942     +  CDS            capTEV™ (fragment): composite tag for in vivo biotinylation, TEV protease cleavage, and 6xHis tagging
    943..975     +  CDS            T7 tag (gene 10 leader): leader peptide from bacteriophage T7 gene 10 promotes efficient translation in E. coli
    979..1002    +  CDS            Xpress™ tag: Xpress™ epitope tag, including an enterokinase recognition and cleavage site
   1084..1815    +  CDS            cEGFP: cEGFP is a basic (constitutively fluorescent) green fluorescent protein published in 2008, derived from Aequorea victoria.
   1816..2247    +  CDS            RAD53 (fragment): RAD53_YEAST - Also known as MEC2, SAD1, SPK1. Experimental evidence at protein level: Swiss-Prot protein existence level 1. Controls S-phase checkpoint as well as G1 and G2 DNA damage checkpoints. Phosphorylates proteins on serine, threonine, and tyrosine. Prevents entry into anaphase and mitotic exit after DNA damage via regulation of the Polo kinase CDC5. Seems to be involved in the phosphorylation of RPH1. From Saccharomyces cerevisiae (strain ATCC 204508 / S288c) (Baker's yeast).
   2254..2280    +  CDS            NES: nuclear export signal from the HIV Rev protein (Fischer et al., 1995)
   2299..2317    -  promoter       SP6 promoter: promoter for bacteriophage SP6 RNA polymerase
   2343..2567    +  polyA_signal   bGH poly(A) signal: bovine growth hormone polyadenylation signal
   2571..2592    +  promoter       SV40 promoter (fragment): SV40 enhancer and early promoter
   2613..3041    +  rep_origin     f1 ori (sequence partly withheld): f1 bacteriophage origin of replication; arrow indicates direction of (+) strand synthesis
   3055..3384    +  promoter       SV40 promoter: SV40 enhancer and early promoter
   3451..4242    +  CDS            neo: KKA2_KLEPN - Also known as kan, nptII. Experimental evidence at protein level: Swiss-Prot protein existence level 1. Resistance to kanamycin, neomycin, paromomycin, ribostamycin, butirosin and gentamicin B. From Klebsiella pneumoniae.
   4266..4424    +  CDS            ble (fragment): BLE_KLEPN - Experimental evidence at protein level: Swiss-Prot protein existence level 1. Binding protein with a strong affinity to the bleomycin family of antibiotics. Binds to CL990; an antimitotic-antibiotic compound. From Klebsiella pneumoniae.
   4419..4540    +  polyA_signal   SV40 poly(A) signal: SV40 polyadenylation signal
   4613..4629    -  protein_bind   lac operator: The lac repressor binds to the lac operator to inhibit transcription in E. coli. This inhibition can be relieved by adding lactose or isopropyl-β-D-thiogalactopyranoside (IPTG). lac repressor encoded by lacI
   4637..4667    -  promoter       lac promoter: promoter for the E. coli lac operon
   4682..4703    -  protein_bind   CAP binding site: CAP binding activates transcription in the presence of cAMP. E. coli catabolite activator protein
   4716..4808    -  CDS            lacI (fragment): lac repressor; lacI; The lac repressor binds to the lac operator to inhibit transcription in E. coli. This inhibition can be relieved by adding lactose or isopropyl-β-D-thiogalactopyranoside (IPTG).
   4991..5579    -  rep_origin     ori: high-copy-number ColE1/pMB1/pBR322/pUC origin of replication
   5750..6610    -  CDS            AmpR: β-lactamase; bla; confers resistance to ampicillin, carbenicillin, and related antibiotics
   6611..6715    -  promoter       AmpR promoter: bla
>Addgene plasmid #184048 | pcDNA3-Cyto-ExRai-AktAR2 | addgene full sequence | sequence record 363390 | Addgene NGS Result
GACGGATCGGGAGATCTCCCGATCCCCTATGGTGCACTCTCAGTACAATCTGCTCTGATGCCGCATAGTT
AAGCCAGTATCTGCTCCCTGCTTGTGTGTTGGAGGTCGCTGAGTAGTGCGCGAGCAAAATTTAAGCTACA
ACAAGGCAAGGCTTGACCGACAATTGCATGAAGAATCTGCTTAGGGTTAGGCGTTTTGCGCTGCTTCGCG
ATGTACGGGCCAGATATACGCGTTGACATTGATTATTGACTAGTTATTAATAGTAATCAATTACGGGGTC
ATTAGTTCATAGCCCATATATGGAGTTCCGCGTTACATAACTTACGGTAAATGGCCCGCCTGGCTGACCG
CCCAACGACCCCCGCCCATTGACGTCAATAATGACGTATGTTCCCATAGTAACGCCAATAGGGACTTTCC
ATTGACGTCAATGGGTGGAGTATTTACGGTAAACTGCCCACTTGGCAGTACATCAAGTGTATCATATGCC
AAGTACGCCCCCTATTGACGTCAATGACGGTAAATGGCCCGCCTGGCATTATGCCCAGTACATGACCTTA
TGGGACTTTCCTACTTGGCAGTACATCTACGTATTAGTCATCGCTATTACCATGGTGATGCGGTTTTGGC
AGTACATCAATGGGCGTGGATAGCGGTTTGACTCACGGGGATTTCCAAGTCTCCACCCCATTGACGTCAA
TGGGAGTTTGTTTTGGCACCAAAATCAACGGGACTTTCCAAAATGTCGTAACAACTCCGCCCCATTGACG
CAAATGGGCGGTAGGCGTGTACGGTGGGAGGTCTATATAAGCAGAGCTCTCTGGCTAACTAGAGAACCCA
CTGCTTACTGGCTTATCGAAATTAATACGACTCACTATAGGGAGACCCAAGCTTGCGGCCGCCACCATGG
TGCGGGGTTCTCATCATCATCATCATCATGGTATGGCTAGCATGACTGGTGGACAGCAAATGGGTCGGGA
TCTGTACGACGATGACGATAAGGATCCCGTCGACCCTCGTCCGCGCTCGTGCACCTGGCCGGACCCCAGG
CCGGAGTTTGGAGGTACCGGCGGCAGCGAGCTCAGCTTGCAGAACGTCTATATCAAGGCCGACAAGCAGA
AGAACGGCATCAAGGCGAACTTCAAGATCCGCCACAACATCGAGGACGGCGGCGTGCAGCTCGCCTACCA
CTACCAGCAGAACACCCCCATCGGCGACGGCCCCGTGCTGCTGCCCGACAACCACTACCTGAGCGTGCAG
TCCAAACTTTCGAAAGACCCCAACGAGAAGCGCGATCACATGGTCCTGCTGGAGTTCGTGACCGCCGCCG
GGATCACTCTCGGCATGGACGAGCTGTACAAGGGCGGTACCGGAGGGAGCATGGTGAGCAAGGGCGAGGA
GCTGTTCACCGGGGTGGTGCCCATCCTGGTCGAGCTGGACGGCGACGTAAACGGCCACAAGTTCAGCGTG
TCCGGCGAGGGTGAGGGCGATGCCACCTACGGCAAGCTGACCCTGAAGTTCATCTGCACCACCGGCAAGC
TGCCCGTGCCCTGGCCCACCCTCGTGACCACCCTGACCTACGGCGTGCAGTGCTTCAGCCGCTACCCCGA
CCACATGAAGCAGCACGACTTCTTCAAGTCCGCCATGCCCGAAGGCTACATCCAGGAGCGCACCATCTTC
TTCAAGGACGACGGCAACTACAAGACCCGCGCCGAGGTGAAGTTCGAGGGCGACACCCTGGTGAACCGCA
TCGAGCTGAAGGGCATCGACTTCAAGGAGGACGGCAACATCCTGGGGCACAAGCTGGAGTACAACTTGCT
GCATAAGTTTTCTCAAGAACAGATCGGCGAAAACATTGTGTGCAGGGTCATTTGTACCACGGGTCAAATT
CCCATCCGAGATTTGTCAGCTGATATTTCACAAGTGCTTAAGGAAAAACGATCCATAAAGAAAGTTTGGA
CATTTGGTAGAAACCCAGCCTGTGACTATCATTTAGGAAACATTTCAAGACTGTCAAATAAGCATTTCCA
AATACTACTAGGAGAAGACGGTAACCTTTTATTGAATGACATTTCCACTAATGGGACCTGGTTAAATGGG
CAAAAAGTCGAGAAGAACAGCAATCAGTTACTGTCTCAAGGTGATGAAATAACCGTTGGTGTAGGCGTGG
AATCAGATATTTTATCTCTGGTCATTTTCATAAACGACAAATTTAAGCAGTGCCTCGAGCAGAACAAAGT
TGATCGCGAATTCCTGCCCCCCCTGGAGCGCCTGACCCTGTAATCTAGAGGGCCCTATTCTATAGTGTCA
CCTAAATGCTAGAGCTCGCTGATCAGCCTCGACTGTGCCTTCTAGTTGCCAGCCATCTGTTGTTTGCCCC
TCCCCCGTGCCTTCCTTGACCCTGGAAGGTGCCACTCCCACTGTCCTTTCCTAATAAAATGAGGAAATTG
CATCGCATTGTCTGAGTAGGTGTCATTCTATTCTGGGGGGTGGGGTGGGGCAGGACAGCAAGGGGGAGGA
TTGGGAAGACAATAGCAGGCATGCTGGGGATGCGGTGGGCTCTATGGCTTCTGAGGCGGAAAGAACCAGC
TGGGGCTCTAGGGGGTATCCCC
[124 nt withheld, positions 2613-2736]
C
[91 nt withheld, positions 2738-2828]
A
[49 nt withheld, positions 2830-2878]
CCTTTGACGTTGGAGTCCACGTTCTTT
[37 nt withheld, positions 2906-2942]
ACCCTATCTCGGTCTATTCTTTTGATTTATAAGGGATTTTGCCGATTTCGGCCTATTGGTTAAAAAATGA
GCTGATTTAACAAAAATTTAACGCGAATTAATTCTGTGGAATGTGTGTCAGTTAGGGTGTGGAAAGTCCC
CAGGCTCCCCAGCAGGCAGAAGTATGCAAAGCATGCATCTCAATTAGTCAGCAACCAGGTGTGGAAAGTC
CCCAGGCTCCCCAGCAGGCAGAAGTATGCAAAGCATGCATCTCAATTAGTCAGCAACCATAGTCCCGCCC
CTAACTCCGCCCATCCCGCCCCTAACTCCGCCCAGTTCCGCCCATTCTCCGCCCCATGGCTGACTAATTT
TTTTTATTTATGCAGAGGCCGAGGCCGCCTCTGCCTCTGAGCTATTCCAGAAGTAGTGAGGAGGCTTTTT
TGGAGGCCTAGGCTTTTGCAAAAAGCTCCCGGGAGCTTGTATATCCATTTTCGGATCTGATCAAGAGACA
GGATGAGGATCGTTTCGCATGATTGAACAAGATGGATTGCACGCAGGTTCTCCGGCCGCTTGGGTGGAGA
GGCTATTCGGCTATGACTGGGCACAACAGACAATCGGCTGCTCTGATGCCGCCGTGTTCCGGCTGTCAGC
GCAGGGGCGCCCGGTTCTTTTTGTCAAGACCGACCTGTCCGGTGCCCTGAATGAACTGCAGGACGAGGCA
GCGCGGCTATCGTGGCTGGCCACGACGGGCGTTCCTTGCGCAGCTGTGCTCGACGTTGTCACTGAAGCGG
GAAGGGACTGGCTGCTATTGGGCGAAGTGCCGGGGCAGGATCTCCTGTCATCTCACCTTGCTCCTGCCGA
GAAAGTATCCATCATGGCTGATGCAATGCGGCGGCTGCATACGCTTGATCCGGCTACCTGCCCATTCGAC
CACCAAGCGAAACATCGCATCGAGCGAGCACGTACTCGGATGGAAGCCGGTCTTGTCGATCAGGATGATC
TGGACGAAGAGCATCAGGGGCTCGCGCCAGCCGAACTGTTCGCCAGGCTCAAGGCGCGCATGCCCGACGG
CGAGGATCTCGTCGTGACCCATGGCGATGCCTGCTTGCCGAATATCATGGTGGAAAATGGCCGCTTTTCT
GGATTCATCGACTGTGGCCGGCTGGGTGTGGCGGACCGCTATCAGGACATAGCGTTGGCTACCCGTGATA
TTGCTGAAGAGCTTGGCGGCGAATGGGCTGACCGCTTCCTCGTGCTTTACGGTATCGCCGCTCCCGATTC
GCAGCGCATCGCCTTCTATCGCCTTCTTGACGAGTTCTTCTGAGCGGGACTCTGGGGTTCGAAATGACCG
ACCAAGCGACGCCCAACCTGCCATCACGAGATTTCGATTCCACCGCCGCCTTCTATGAAAGGTTGGGCTT
CGGAATCGTTTTCCGGGACGCCGGCTGGATGATCCTCCAGCGCGGGGATCTCATGCTGGAGTTCTTCGCC
CACCCCAACTTGTTTATTGCAGCTTATAATGGTTACAAATAAAGCAATAGCATCACAAATTTCACAAATA
AAGCATTTTTTTCACTGCATTCTAGTTGTGGTTTGTCCAAACTCATCAATGTATCTTATCATGTCTGTAT
ACCGTCGACCTCTAGCTAGAGCTTGGCGTAATCATGGTCATAGCTGTTTCCTGTGTGAAATTGTTATCCG
CTCACAATTCCACACAACATACGAGCCGGAAGCATAAAGTGTAAAGCCTGGGGTGCCTAATGAGTGAGCT
AACTCACATTAATTGCGTTGCGCTCACTGCCCGCTTTCCAGTCGGGAAACCTGTCGTGCCAGCTGCATTA
ATGAATCGGCCAACGCGCGGGGAGAGGCGGTTTGCGTATTGGGCGCTCTTCCGCTTCCTCGCTCACTGAC
TCGCTGCGCTCGGTCGTTCGGCTGCGGCGAGCGGTATCAGCTCACTCAAAGGCGGTAATACGGTTATCCA
CAGAATCAGGGGATAACGCAGGAAAGAACATGTGAGCAAAAGGCCAGCAAAAGGCCAGGAACCGTAAAAA
GGCCGCGTTGCTGGCGTTTTTCCATAGGCTCCGCCCCCCTGACGAGCATCACAAAAATCGACGCTCAAGT
CAGAGGTGGCGAAACCCGACAGGACTATAAAGATACCAGGCGTTTCCCCCTGGAAGCTCCCTCGTGCGCT
CTCCTGTTCCGACCCTGCCGCTTACCGGATACCTGTCCGCCTTTCTCCCTTCGGGAAGCGTGGCGCTTTC
TCATAGCTCACGCTGTAGGTATCTCAGTTCGGTGTAGGTCGTTCGCTCCAAGCTGGGCTGTGTGCACGAA
CCCCCCGTTCAGCCCGACCGCTGCGCCTTATCCGGTAACTATCGTCTTGAGTCCAACCCGGTAAGACACG
ACTTATCGCCACTGGCAGCAGCCACTGGTAACAGGATTAGCAGAGCGAGGTATGTAGGCGGTGCTACAGA
GTTCTTGAAGTGGTGGCCTAACTACGGCTACACTAGAAGAACAGTATTTGGTATCTGCGCTCTGCTGAAG
CCAGTTACCTTCGGAAAAAGAGTTGGTAGCTCTTGATCCGGCAAACAAACCACCGCTGGTAGCGGTGGTT
TTTTTGTTTGCAAGCAGCAGATTACGCGCAGAAAAAAAGGATCTCAAGAAGATCCTTTGATCTTTTCTAC
GGGGTCTGACGCTCAGTGGAACGAAAACTCACGTTAAGGGATTTTGGTCATGAGATTATCAAAAAGGATC
TTCACCTAGATCCTTTTAAATTAAAAATGAAGTTTTAAATCAATCTAAAGTATATATGAGTAAACTTGGT
CTGACAGTTACCAATGCTTAATCAGTGAGGCACCTATCTCAGCGATCTGTCTATTTCGTTCATCCATAGT
TGCCTGACTCCCCGTCGTGTAGATAACTACGATACGGGAGGGCTTACCATCTGGCCCCAGTGCTGCAATG
ATACCGCGAGACCCACGCTCACCGGCTCCAGATTTATCAGCAATAAACCAGCCAGCCGGAAGGGCCGAGC
GCAGAAGTGGTCCTGCAACTTTATCCGCCTCCATCCAGTCTATTAATTGTTGCCGGGAAGCTAGAGTAAG
TAGTTCGCCAGTTAATAGTTTGCGCAACGTTGTTGCCATTGCTACAGGCATCGTGGTGTCACGCTCGTCG
TTTGGTATGGCTTCATTCAGCTCCGGTTCCCAACGATCAAGGCGAGTTACATGATCCCCCATGTTGTGCA
AAAAAGCGGTTAGCTCCTTCGGTCCTCCGATCGTTGTCAGAAGTAAGTTGGCCGCAGTGTTATCACTCAT
GGTTATGGCAGCACTGCATAATTCTCTTACTGTCATGCCATCCGTAAGATGCTTTTCTGTGACTGGTGAG
TACTCAACCAAGTCATTCTGAGAATAGTGTATGCGGCGACCGAGTTGCTCTTGCCCGGCGTCAATACGGG
ATAATACCGCGCCACATAGCAGAACTTTAAAAGTGCTCATCATTGGAAAACGTTCTTCGGGGCGAAAACT
CTCAAGGATCTTACCGCTGTTGAGATCCAGTTCGATGTAACCCACTCGTGCACCCAACTGATCTTCAGCA
TCTTTTACTTTCACCAGCGTTTCTGGGTGAGCAAAAACAGGAAGGCAAAATGCCGCAAAAAAGGGAATAA
GGGCGACACGGAAATGTTGAATACTCATACTCTTCCTTTTTCAATATTATTGAAGCATTTATCAGGGTTA
TTGTCTCATGAGCGGATACATATTTGAATGTATTTAGAAAAATAAACAAATAGGGGTTCCGCGCACATTT
CCCCGAAAAGTGCCACCTGACGTC
